>Addgene plasmid #139630 | MEN2B-V5 | depositor full sequence | sequence record 270455 | MEN2B-V5 sequence 8815 bps
GACGGATCGGGAGATCTCCCGATCCCCTATGGTGCACTCTCAGTACAATCTGCTCTGATGCCGCATAGTT
AAGCCAGTATCTGCTCCCTGCTTGTGTGTTGGAGGTCGCTGAGTAGTGCGCGAGCAAAATTTAAGCTACA
ACAAGGCAAGGCTTGACCGACAATTGCATGAAGAATCTGCTTAGGGTTAGGCGTTTTGCGCTGCTTCGCG
ATGTACGGGCCAGATATACGCGTTGACATTGATTATTGACTAGTTATTAATAGTAATCAATTACGGGGTC
ATTAGTTCATAGCCCATATATGGAGTTCCGCGTTACATAACTTACGGTAAATGGCCCGCCTGGCTGACCG
CCCAACGACCCCCGCCCATTGACGTCAATAATGACGTATGTTCCCATAGTAACGCCAATAGGGACTTTCC
ATTGACGTCAATGGGTGGAGTATTTACGGTAAACTGCCCACTTGGCAGTACATCAAGTGTATCATATGCC
AAGTACGCCCCCTATTGACGTCAATGACGGTAAATGGCCCGCCTGGCATTATGCCCAGTACATGACCTTA
TGGGACTTTCCTACTTGGCAGTACATCTACGTATTAGTCATCGCTATTACCATGGTGATGCGGTTTTGGC
AGTACATCAATGGGCGTGGATAGCGGTTTGACTCACGGGGATTTCCAAGTCTCCACCCCATTGACGTCAA
TGGGAGTTTGTTTTGGCACCAAAATCAACGGGACTTTCCAAAATGTCGTAACAACTCCGCCCCATTGACG
CAAATGGGCGGTAGGCGTGTACGGTGGGAGGTCTATATAAGCAGAGCTCTCTGGCTAACTAGAGAACCCA
CTGCTTACTGGCTTATCGAAATTAATACGACTCACTATAGGGAGACCCAAGCTGGCTAGTTAAGCTATCA
ACAAGTTTGTACAAAAAAGTTGGCACCATGGCGAAGGCGACGTCCGGTGCCGCGGGGCTGCGTCTGCTGT
TGCTGCTGCTGCTGCCGCTGCTAGGCAAAGTGGCATTGGGCCTCTACTTCTCGAGGGATGCTTACTGGGA
GAAGCTGTATGTGGACCAGGCGGCCGGCACGCCCTTGCTGTACGTCCATGCCCTGCGGGACGCCCCTGAG
GAGGTGCCCAGCTTCCGCCTGGGCCAGCATCTCTACGGCACGTACCGCACACGGCTGCATGAGAACAACT
GGATCTGCATCCAGGAGGACACCGGCCTCCTCTACCTTAACCGGAGCCTGGACCATAGCTCCTGGGAGAA
GCTCAGTGTCCGCAACCGCGGCTTTCCCCTGCTCACCGTCTACCTCAAGGTCTTCCTGTCACCCACATCC
CTTCGTGAGGGCGAGTGCCAGTGGCCAGGCTGTGCCCGCGTATACTTCTCCTTCTTCAACACCTCCTTTC
CAGCCTGCAGCTCCCTCAAGCCCCGGGAGCTCTGCTTCCCAGAGACAAGGCCCTCCTTCCGCATTCGGGA
GAACCGACCCCCAGGCACCTTCCACCAGTTCCGCCTGCTGCCTGTGCAGTTCTTGTGCCCCAACATCAGC
GTGGCCTACAGGCTCCTGGAGGGTGAGGGTCTGCCCTTCCGCTGCGCCCCGGACAGCCTGGAGGTGAGCA
CGCGCTGGGCCCTGGACCGCGAGCAGCGGGAGAAGTACGAGCTGGTGGCCGTGTGCACCGTGCACGCCGG
CGCGCGCGAGGAGGTGGTGATGGTGCCCTTCCCGGTGACCGTGTACGACGAGGACGACTCGGCGCCCACC
TTCCCCGCGGGCGTCGACACCGCCAGCGCCGTGGTGGAGTTCAAGCGGAAGGAGGACACCGTGGTGGCCA
CGCTGCGTGTCTTCGATGCAGACGTGGTACCTGCATCAGGGGAGCTGGTGAGGCGGTACACAAGCACGCT
GCTCCCCGGGGACACCTGGGCCCAGCAGACCTTCCGGGTGGAACACTGGCCCAACGAGACCTCGGTCCAG
GCCAACGGCAGCTTCGTGCGGGCGACCGTACATGACTATAGGCTGGTTCTCAACCGGAACCTCTCCATCT
CGGAGAACCGCACCATGCAGCTGGCGGTGCTGGTCAATGACTCAGACTTCCAGGGCCCAGGAGCGGGCGT
CCTCTTGCTCCACTTCAACGTGTCGGTGCTGCCGGTCAGCCTGCACCTGCCCAGTACCTACTCCCTCTCC
GTGAGCAGGAGGGCTCGCCGATTTGCCCAGATCGGGAAAGTCTGTGTGGAAAACTGCCAGGCATTCAGTG
GCATCAACGTCCAGTACAAGCTGCATTCCTCTGGTGCCAACTGCAGCACGCTAGGGGTGGTCACCTCAGC
CGAGGACACCTCGGGGATCCTGTTTGTGAATGACACCAAGGCCCTGCGGCGGCCCAAGTGTGCCGAACTT
CACTACATGGTGGTGGCCACCGACCAGCAGACCTCTAGGCAGGCCCAGGCCCAGCTGCTTGTAACAGTGG
AGGGGTCATATGTGGCCGAGGAGGCGGGCTGCCCCCTGTCCTGTGCAGTCAGCAAGAGACGGCTGGAGTG
TGAGGAGTGTGGCGGCCTGGGCTCCCCAACAGGCAGGTGTGAGTGGAGGCAAGGAGATGGCAAAGGGATC
ACCAGGAACTTCTCCACCTGCTCTCCCAGCACCAAGACCTGCCCCGACGGCCACTGCGATGTTGTGGAGA
CCCAAGACATCAACATTTGCCCTCAGGACTGCCTCCGGGGCAGCATTGTTGGGGGACACGAGCCTGGGGA
GCCCCGGGGGATTAAAGCTGGCTATGGCACCTGCAACTGCTTCCCTGAGGAGGAGAAGTGCTTCTGCGAG
CCCGAAGACATCCAGGATCCACTGTGCGACGAGCTGTGCCGCACGGTGATCGCAGCCGCTGTCCTCTTCT
CCTTCATCGTCTCGGTGCTGCTGTCTGCCTTCTGCATCCACTGCTACCACAAGTTTGCCCACAAGCCACC
CATCTCCTCAGCTGAGATGACCTTCCGGAGGCCCGCCCAGGCCTTCCCGGTCAGCTACTCCTCTTCCAGT
GCCCGCCGGCCCTCGCTGGACTCCATGGAGAACCAGGTCTCCGTGGATGCCTTCAAGATCCTGGAGGATC
CAAAGTGGGAATTCCCTCGGAAGAACTTGGTTCTTGGAAAAACTCTAGGAGAAGGCGAATTTGGAAAAGT
GGTCAAGGCAACGGCCTTCCATCTGAAAGGCAGAGCAGGGTACACCACGGTGGCCGTGAAGATGCTGAAA
GAGAACGCCTCCCCGAGTGAGCTTCGAGACCTGCTGTCAGAGTTCAACGTCCTGAAGCAGGTCAACCACC
CACATGTCATCAAATTGTATGGGGCCTGCAGCCAGGATGGCCCGCTCCTCCTCATCGTGGAGTACGCCAA
ATACGGCTCCCTGCGGGGCTTCCTCCGCGAGAGCCGCAAAGTGGGGCCTGGCTACCTGGGCAGTGGAGGC
AGCCGCAACTCCAGCTCCCTGGACCACCCGGATGAGCGGGCCCTCACCATGGGCGACCTCATCTCATTTG
CCTGGCAGATCTCACAGGGGATGCAGTATCTGGCCGAGATGAAGCTCGTTCATCGGGACTTGGCAGCCAG
AAACATCCTGGTAGCTGAGGGGCGGAAGATGAAGATTTCGGATTTCGGCTTGTCCCGAGATGTTTATGAA
GAGGATTCGTACGTGAAGAGGAGCCAGGGTCGGATTCCAGTTAAATGGACGGCAATTGAATCCCTTTTTG
ATCATATCTACACCACGCAAAGTGATGTATGGTCTTTTGGTGTCCTGCTGTGGGAGATCGTGACCCTAGG
GGGAAACCCCTATCCTGGGATTCCTCCTGAGCGGCTCTTCAACCTTCTGAAGACCGGCCACCGGATGGAG
AGGCCAGACAACTGCAGCGAGGAGATGTACTGCCTGATGCTGCAATGCTGGAAGCAGGAGCCGGACAAAA
GGCCGGTGTTTGCGGACATCAGCAAAGACCTGGAGAAGATGATGGTTAAGAGGAGAGACTACTTGGACCT
TGCGGCGTCCACTCCATCTGACTCCCTGATTTATGACGACGGCCTCTCAGAGGAGGAGACACCGCTGGTG
GACTGTAATAATGCCCCCCTCCCTCGAGCCCTCCCTTCCACATGGATTGAAAACAAACTCTATGGTAGAA
TTTCCCATGCATTTACTAGATTCCCAACTTTCTTGTACAAAGTGGTTGCTCTAGAAGGCTCTGGTAAACC
GATTCCGAACCCGCTGCTGGGTCTGGATTCTACCGGTTCCGGCAAACCGATCCCGAACCCGCTGCTGGGC
CTGGACTCTACCGGTTCTGGTCTAGAGGGCCCGCGGTTCGAAGGTAAGCCTATCCCTAACCCTCTCCTCG
GTCTCGATTCTACGCGTACCGGTCATCATCACCATCACCATTGAGTTTAAACCCGCTGATCAGCCTCGAC
TGTGCCTTCTAGTTGCCAGCCATCTGTTGTTTGCCCCTCCCCCGTGCCTTCCTTGACCCTGGAAGGTGCC
ACTCCCACTGTCCTTTCCTAATAAAATGAGGAAATTGCATCGCATTGTCTGAGTAGGTGTCATTCTATTC
TGGGGGGTGGGGTGGGGCAGGACAGCAAGGGGGAGGATTGGGAAGACAATAGCAGGCATGCTGGGGATGC
GGTGGGCTCTATGGCTTCTGAGGCGGAAAGAACCAGCTGGGGCTCTAGGGGGTATCCCC
[124 nt withheld, positions 4680-4803]
C
[91 nt withheld, positions 4805-4895]
A
[49 nt withheld, positions 4897-4945]
CCTTTGACGTTGGAGTCCACGTTCTTT
[37 nt withheld, positions 4973-5009]
ACCCTATCTCGGTCTATTCTTTTGATTTATAAGGGATTTTGCCGATTTCGGCCTATTGGTTAAAAAATGA
GCTGATTTAACAAAAATTTAACGCGAATTAATTCTGTGGAATGTGTGTCAGTTAGGGTGTGGAAAGTCCC
CAGGCTCCCCAGCAGGCAGAAGTATGCAAAGCATGCATCTCAATTAGTCAGCAACCAGGTGTGGAAAGTC
CCCAGGCTCCCCAGCAGGCAGAAGTATGCAAAGCATGCATCTCAATTAGTCAGCAACCATAGTCCCGCCC
CTAACTCCGCCCATCCCGCCCCTAACTCCGCCCAGTTCCGCCCATTCTCCGCCCCATGGCTGACTAATTT
TTTTTATTTATGCAGAGGCCGAGGCCGCCTCTGCCTCTGAGCTATTCCAGAAGTAGTGAGGAGGCTTTTT
TGGAGGCCTAGGCTTTTGCAAAAAGCTCCCGGGAGCTTGTATATCCATTTTCGGATCTGATCAAGAGACA
GGATGAGGATCGTTTCGCATGATTGAACAAGATGGATTGCACGCAGGTTCTCCGGCCGCTTGGGTGGAGA
GGCTATTCGGCTATGACTGGGCACAACAGACAATCGGCTGCTCTGATGCCGCCGTGTTCCGGCTGTCAGC
GCAGGGGCGCCCGGTTCTTTTTGTCAAGACCGACCTGTCCGGTGCCCTGAATGAACTGCAGGACGAGGCA
GCGCGGCTATCGTGGCTGGCCACGACGGGCGTTCCTTGCGCAGCTGTGCTCGACGTTGTCACTGAAGCGG
GAAGGGACTGGCTGCTATTGGGCGAAGTGCCGGGGCAGGATCTCCTGTCATCTCACCTTGCTCCTGCCGA
GAAAGTATCCATCATGGCTGATGCAATGCGGCGGCTGCATACGCTTGATCCGGCTACCTGCCCATTCGAC
CACCAAGCGAAACATCGCATCGAGCGAGCACGTACTCGGATGGAAGCCGGTCTTGTCGATCAGGATGATC
TGGACGAAGAGCATCAGGGGCTCGCGCCAGCCGAACTGTTCGCCAGGCTCAAGGCGCGCATGCCCGACGG
CGAGGATCTCGTCGTGACCCATGGCGATGCCTGCTTGCCGAATATCATGGTGGAAAATGGCCGCTTTTCT
GGATTCATCGACTGTGGCCGGCTGGGTGTGGCGGACCGCTATCAGGACATAGCGTTGGCTACCCGTGATA
TTGCTGAAGAGCTTGGCGGCGAATGGGCTGACCGCTTCCTCGTGCTTTACGGTATCGCCGCTCCCGATTC
GCAGCGCATCGCCTTCTATCGCCTTCTTGACGAGTTCTTCTGAGCGGGACTCTGGGGTTCGCGAAATGAC
CGACCAAGCGACGCCCAACCTGCCATCACGAGATTTCGATTCCACCGCCGCCTTCTATGAAAGGTTGGGC
TTCGGAATCGTTTTCCGGGACGCCGGCTGGATGATCCTCCAGCGCGGGGATCTCATGCTGGAGTTCTTCG
CCCACCCCAACTTGTTTATTGCAGCTTATAATGGTTACAAATAAAGCAATAGCATCACAAATTTCACAAA
TAAAGCATTTTTTTCACTGCATTCTAGTTGTGGTTTGTCCAAACTCATCAATGTATCTTATCATGTCTGT
ATACCGTCGACCTCTAGCTAGAGCTTGGCGTAATCATGGTCATAGCTGTTTCCTGTGTGAAATTGTTATC
CGCTCACAATTCCACACAACATACGAGCCGGAAGCATAAAGTGTAAAGCCTGGGGTGCCTAATGAGTGAG
CTAACTCACATTAATTGCGTTGCGCTCACTGCCCGCTTTCCAGTCGGGAAACCTGTCGTGCCAGCTGCAT
TAATGAATCGGCCAACGCGCGGGGAGAGGCGGTTTGCGTATTGGGCGCTCTTCCGCTTCCTCGCTCACTG
ACTCGCTGCGCTCGGTCGTTCGGCTGCGGCGAGCGGTATCAGCTCACTCAAAGGCGGTAATACGGTTATC
CACAGAATCAGGGGATAACGCAGGAAAGAACATGTGAGCAAAAGGCCAGCAAAAGGCCAGGAACCGTAAA
AAGGCCGCGTTGCTGGCGTTTTTCCATAGGCTCCGCCCCCCTGACGAGCATCACAAAAATCGACGCTCAA
GTCAGAGGTGGCGAAACCCGACAGGACTATAAAGATACCAGGCGTTTCCCCCTGGAAGCTCCCTCGTGCG
CTCTCCTGTTCCGACCCTGCCGCTTACCGGATACCTGTCCGCCTTTCTCCCTTCGGGAAGCGTGGCGCTT
TCTCATAGCTCACGCTGTAGGTATCTCAGTTCGGTGTAGGTCGTTCGCTCCAAGCTGGGCTGTGTGCACG
AACCCCCCGTTCAGCCCGACCGCTGCGCCTTATCCGGTAACTATCGTCTTGAGTCCAACCCGGTAAGACA
CGACTTATCGCCACTGGCAGCAGCCACTGGTAACAGGATTAGCAGAGCGAGGTATGTAGGCGGTGCTACA
GAGTTCTTGAAGTGGTGGCCTAACTACGGCTACACTAGAAGAACAGTATTTGGTATCTGCGCTCTGCTGA
AGCCAGTTACCTTCGGAAAAAGAGTTGGTAGCTCTTGATCCGGCAAACAAACCACCGCTGGTAGCGGTGG
TTTTTTTGTTTGCAAGCAGCAGATTACGCGCAGAAAAAAAGGATCTCAAGAAGATCCTTTGATCTTTTCT
ACGGGGTCTGACGCTCAGTGGAACGAAAACTCACGTTAAGGGATTTTGGTCATGAGATTATCAAAAAGGA
TCTTCACCTAGATCCTTTTAAATTAAAAATGAAGTTTTAAATCAATCTAAAGTATATATGAGTAAACTTG
GTCTGACAGTTACCAATGCTTAATCAGTGAGGCACCTATCTCAGCGATCTGTCTATTTCGTTCATCCATA
GTTGCCTGACTCCCCGTCGTGTAGATAACTACGATACGGGAGGGCTTACCATCTGGCCCCAGTGCTGCAA
TGATACCGCGAGACCCACGCTCACCGGCTCCAGATTTATCAGCAATAAACCAGCCAGCCGGAAGGGCCGA
GCGCAGAAGTGGTCCTGCAACTTTATCCGCCTCCATCCAGTCTATTAATTGTTGCCGGGAAGCTAGAGTA
AGTAGTTCGCCAGTTAATAGTTTGCGCAACGTTGTTGCCATTGCTACAGGCATCGTGGTGTCACGCTCGT
CGTTTGGTATGGCTTCATTCAGCTCCGGTTCCCAACGATCAAGGCGAGTTACATGATCCCCCATGTTGTG
CAAAAAAGCGGTTAGCTCCTTCGGTCCTCCGATCGTTGTCAGAAGTAAGTTGGCCGCAGTGTTATCACTC
ATGGTTATGGCAGCACTGCATAATTCTCTTACTGTCATGCCATCCGTAAGATGCTTTTCTGTGACTGGTG
AGTACTCAACCAAGTCATTCTGAGAATAGTGTATGCGGCGACCGAGTTGCTCTTGCCCGGCGTCAATACG
GGATAATACCGCGCCACATAGCAGAACTTTAAAAGTGCTCATCATTGGAAAACGTTCTTCGGGGCGAAAA
CTCTCAAGGATCTTACCGCTGTTGAGATCCAGTTCGATGTAACCCACTCGTGCACCCAACTGATCTTCAG
CATCTTTTACTTTCACCAGCGTTTCTGGGTGAGCAAAAACAGGAAGGCAAAATGCCGCAAAAAAGGGAAT
AAGGGCGACACGGAAATGTTGAATACTCATACTCTTCCTTTTTCAATATTATTGAAGCATTTATCAGGGT
TATTGTCTCATGAGCGGATACATATTTGAATGTATTTAGAAAAATAAACAAATAGGGGTTCCGCGCACAT
TTCCCCGAAAAGTGCCACCTGACGTC
Features (pLannotate 1.2.2; 23 found; start..end, strand, type, name):
     28..80      -  misc_feature   bom (fragment): basis of mobility region from pBR322
    235..614     +  enhancer       CMV enhancer: human cytomegalovirus immediate early enhancer
    615..818     +  promoter       CMV promoter: human cytomegalovirus (CMV) immediate early promoter
    814..847     +  LTR            5' LTR (truncated) (fragment): truncated 5' long terminal repeat (LTR) from HIV-1
    863..881     +  promoter       T7 promoter: promoter for bacteriophage T7 RNA polymerase
    912..929     +  protein_bind   attB1 (fragment): mutant version of attB; core recombination site for the Gateway® BP reaction BP Clonase™
    938..4126    +  CDS            RET: RET_HUMAN - Also known as CDHF12, CDHR16, PTC, RET51. Experimental evidence at protein level: Swiss-Prot protein existence level 1. Receptor tyrosine-protein kinase involved in numerous cellular mechanisms including cell proliferation, neuronal navigation, cell migration, and cell differentiation upon binding with glial cell derived neurotrophic factor family ligands. Phosphorylates PTK2/FAK1. Regulates both cell death/survival balance and positional information. Required for the molecular mechanisms orchestration during intestine organogenesis; involved in the development of enteric nervous s
   4153..4176    -  protein_bind   attB2: mutant version of attB; recombination site for the Gateway® BP reaction BP Clonase™
   4313..4354    +  CDS            V5 tag: epitope tag from simian virus 5
   4410..4634    +  polyA_signal   bGH poly(A) signal: bovine growth hormone polyadenylation signal
   4638..4659    +  promoter       SV40 promoter (fragment): SV40 enhancer and early promoter
   4680..5108    +  rep_origin     f1 ori (sequence partly withheld): f1 bacteriophage origin of replication; arrow indicates direction of (+) strand synthesis
   5122..5451    +  promoter       SV40 promoter: SV40 enhancer and early promoter
   5518..6309    +  CDS            neo: KKA2_KLEPN - Also known as kan, nptII. Experimental evidence at protein level: Swiss-Prot protein existence level 1. Resistance to kanamycin, neomycin, paromomycin, ribostamycin, butirosin and gentamicin B. From Klebsiella pneumoniae.
   6335..6493    +  CDS            ble (fragment): BLE_KLEPN - Experimental evidence at protein level: Swiss-Prot protein existence level 1. Binding protein with a strong affinity to the bleomycin family of antibiotics. Binds to CL990; an antimitotic-antibiotic compound. From Klebsiella pneumoniae.
   6488..6609    +  polyA_signal   SV40 poly(A) signal: SV40 polyadenylation signal
   6682..6698    -  protein_bind   lac operator: The lac repressor binds to the lac operator to inhibit transcription in E. coli. This inhibition can be relieved by adding lactose or isopropyl-β-D-thiogalactopyranoside (IPTG). lac repressor encoded by lacI
   6706..6736    -  promoter       lac promoter: promoter for the E. coli lac operon
   6751..6772    -  protein_bind   CAP binding site: CAP binding activates transcription in the presence of cAMP. E. coli catabolite activator protein
   6785..6877    -  CDS            lacI (fragment): lac repressor; lacI; The lac repressor binds to the lac operator to inhibit transcription in E. coli. This inhibition can be relieved by adding lactose or isopropyl-β-D-thiogalactopyranoside (IPTG).
   7060..7648    -  rep_origin     ori: high-copy-number ColE1/pMB1/pBR322/pUC origin of replication
   7819..8679    -  CDS            AmpR: β-lactamase; bla; confers resistance to ampicillin, carbenicillin, and related antibiotics
   8680..8784    -  promoter       AmpR promoter: bla
