>Addgene plasmid #139630 | MEN2B-V5 | addgene full sequence | sequence record 297066 | Addgene NGS Result
GACATTGATTATTGACTAGTTATTAATAGTAATCAATTACGGGGTCATTAGTTCATAGCCCATATATGGA
GTTCCGCGTTACATAACTTACGGTAAATGGCCCGCCTGGCTGACCGCCCAACGACCCCCGCCCATTGACG
TCAATAATGACGTATGTTCCCATAGTAACGCCAATAGGGACTTTCCATTGACGTCAATGGGTGGAGTATT
TACGGTAAACTGCCCACTTGGCAGTACATCAAGTGTATCATATGCCAAGTACGCCCCCTATTGACGTCAA
TGACGGTAAATGGCCCGCCTGGCATTATGCCCAGTACATGACCTTATGGGACTTTCCTACTTGGCAGTAC
ATCTACGTATTAGTCATCGCTATTACCATGGTGATGCGGTTTTGGCAGTACATCAATGGGCGTGGATAGC
GGTTTGACTCACGGGGATTTCCAAGTCTCCACCCCATTGACGTCAATGGGAGTTTGTTTTGGCACCAAAA
TCAACGGGACTTTCCAAAATGTCGTAACAACTCCGCCCCATTGACGCAAATGGGCGGTAGGCGTGTACGG
TGGGAGGTCTATATAAGCAGAGCTCTCTGGCTAACTAGAGAACCCACTGCTTACTGGCTTATCGAAATTA
ATACGACTCACTATAGGGAGACCCAAGCTGGCTAGTTAAGCTATCAACAAGTTTGTACAAAAAAGTTGGC
ACCATGGCGAAGGCGACGTCCGGTGCCGCGGGGCTGCGTCTGCTGTTGCTGCTGCTGCTGCCGCTGCTAG
GCAAAGTGGCATTGGGCCTCTACTTCTCGAGGGATGCTTACTGGGAGAAGCTGTATGTGGACCAGGCGGC
CGGCACGCCCTTGCTGTACGTCCATGCCCTGCGGGACGCCCCTGAGGAGGTGCCCAGCTTCCGCCTGGGC
CAGCATCTCTACGGCACGTACCGCACACGGCTGCATGAGAACAACTGGATCTGCATCCAGGAGGACACCG
GCCTCCTCTACCTTAACCGGAGCCTGGACCATAGCTCCTGGGAGAAGCTCAGTGTCCGCAACCGCGGCTT
TCCCCTGCTCACCGTCTACCTCAAGGTCTTCCTGTCACCCACATCCCTTCGTGAGGGCGAGTGCCAGTGG
CCAGGCTGTGCCCGCGTATACTTCTCCTTCTTCAACACCTCCTTTCCAGCCTGCAGCTCCCTCAAGCCCC
GGGAGCTCTGCTTCCCAGAGACAAGGCCCTCCTTCCGCATTCGGGAGAACCGACCCCCAGGCACCTTCCA
CCAGTTCCGCCTGCTGCCTGTGCAGTTCTTGTGCCCCAACATCAGCGTGGCCTACAGGCTCCTGGAGGGT
GAGGGTCTGCCCTTCCGCTGCGCCCCGGACAGCCTGGAGGTGAGCACGCGCTGGGCCCTGGACCGCGAGC
AGCGGGAGAAGTACGAGCTGGTGGCCGTGTGCACCGTGCACGCCGGCGCGCGCGAGGAGGTGGTGATGGT
GCCCTTCCCGGTGACCGTGTACGACGAGGACGACTCGGCGCCCACCTTCCCCGCGGGCGTCGACACCGCC
AGCGCCGTGGTGGAGTTCAAGCGGAAGGAGGACACCGTGGTGGCCACGCTGCGTGTCTTCGATGCAGACG
TGGTACCTGCATCAGGGGAGCTGGTGAGGCGGTACACAAGCACGCTGCTCCCCGGGGACACCTGGGCCCA
GCAGACCTTCCGGGTGGAACACTGGCCCAACGAGACCTCGGTCCAGGCCAACGGCAGCTTCGTGCGGGCG
ACCGTACATGACTATAGGCTGGTTCTCAACCGGAACCTCTCCATCTCGGAGAACCGCACCATGCAGCTGG
CGGTGCTGGTCAATGACTCAGACTTCCAGGGCCCAGGAGCGGGCGTCCTCTTGCTCCACTTCAACGTGTC
GGTGCTGCCGGTCAGCCTGCACCTGCCCAGTACCTACTCCCTCTCCGTGAGCAGGAGGGCTCGCCGATTT
GCCCAGATCGGGAAAGTCTGTGTGGAAAACTGCCAGGCATTCAGTGGCATCAACGTCCAGTACAAGCTGC
ATTCCTCTGGTGCCAACTGCAGCACGCTAGGGGTGGTCACCTCAGCCGAGGACACCTCGGGGATCCTGTT
TGTGAATGACACCAAGGCCCTGCGGCGGCCCAAGTGTGCCGAACTTCACTACATGGTGGTGGCCACCGAC
CAGCAGACCTCTAGGCAGGCCCAGGCCCAGCTGCTTGTAACAGTGGAGGGGTCATATGTGGCCGAGGAGG
CGGGCTGCCCCCTGTCCTGTGCAGTCAGCAAGAGACGGCTGGAGTGTGAGGAGTGTGGCGGCCTGGGCTC
CCCAACAGGCAGGTGTGAGTGGAGGCAAGGAGATGGCAAAGGGATCACCAGGAACTTCTCCACCTGCTCT
CCCAGCACCAAGACCTGCCCCGACGGCCACTGCGATGTTGTGGAGACCCAAGACATCAACATTTGCCCTC
AGGACTGCCTCCGGGGCAGCATTGTTGGGGGACACGAGCCTGGGGAGCCCCGGGGGATTAAAGCTGGCTA
TGGCACCTGCAACTGCTTCCCTGAGGAGGAGAAGTGCTTCTGCGAGCCCGAAGACATCCAGGATCCACTG
TGCGACGAGCTGTGCCGCACGGTGATCGCAGCCGCTGTCCTCTTCTCCTTCATCGTCTCGGTGCTGCTGT
CTGCCTTCTGCATCCACTGCTACCACAAGTTTGCCCACAAGCCACCCATCTCCTCAGCTGAGATGACCTT
CCGGAGGCCCGCCCAGGCCTTCCCGGTCAGCTACTCCTCTTCCAGTGCCCGCCGGCCCTCGCTGGACTCC
ATGGAGAACCAGGTCTCCGTGGATGCCTTCAAGATCCTGGAGGATCCAAAGTGGGAATTCCCTCGGAAGA
ACTTGGTTCTTGGAAAAACTCTAGGAGAAGGCGAATTTGGAAAAGTGGTCAAGGCAACGGCCTTCCATCT
GAAAGGCAGAGCAGGGTACACCACGGTGGCCGTGAAGATGCTGAAAGAGAACGCCTCCCCGAGTGAGCTT
CGAGACCTGCTGTCAGAGTTCAACGTCCTGAAGCAGGTCAACCACCCACATGTCATCAAATTGTATGGGG
CCTGCAGCCAGGATGGCCCGCTCCTCCTCATCGTGGAGTACGCCAAATACGGCTCCCTGCGGGGCTTCCT
CCGCGAGAGCCGCAAAGTGGGGCCTGGCTACCTGGGCAGTGGAGGCAGCCGCAACTCCAGCTCCCTGGAC
CACCCGGATGAGCGGGCCCTCACCATGGGCGACCTCATCTCATTTGCCTGGCAGATCTCACAGGGGATGC
AGTATCTGGCCGAGATGAAGCTCGTTCATCGGGACTTGGCAGCCAGAAACATCCTGGTAGCTGAGGGGCG
GAAGATGAAGATTTCGGATTTCGGCTTGTCCCGAGATGTTTATGAAGAGGATTCGTACGTGAAGAGGAGC
CAGGGTCGGATTCCAGTGAAATGGACGGCAATTGAATCCCTTTTTGATCATATCTACACCACGCAAAGTG
ATGTATGGTCTTTTGGTGTCCTGCTGTGGGAGATCGTGACCCTAGGGGGAAACCCCTATCCTGGGATTCC
TCCTGAGCGGCTCTTCAACCTTCTGAAGACCGGCCACCGGATGGAGAGGCCAGACAACTGCAGCGAGGAG
ATGTACTGCCTGATGCTGCAATGCTGGAAGCAGGAGCCGGACAAAAGGCCGGTGTTTGCGGACATCAGCA
AAGACCTGGAGAAGATGATGGTTAAGAGGAGAGACTACTTGGACCTTGCGGCGTCCACTCCATCTGACTC
CCTGATTTATGACGACGGCCTCTCAGAGGAGGAGACACCGCTGGTGGACTGTAATAATGCCCCCCTCCCT
CGAGCCCTCCCTTCCACATGGATTGAAAACAAACTCTATGGTAGAATTTCCCATGCATTTACTAGATTCC
CAACTTTCTTGTACAAAGTGGTTGCTCTAGAAGGCTCTGGTAAACCGATTCCGAACCCGCTGCTGGGTCT
GGATTCTACCGGTTCCGGCAAACCGATCCCGAACCCGCTGCTGGGCCTGGACTCTACCGGTTCTGGTCTA
GAGGGCCCGCGGTTCGAAGGTAAGCCTATCCCTAACCCTCTCCTCGGTCTCGATTCTACGCGTACCGGTC
ATCATCACCATCACCATTGAGTTTAAACCCGCTGATCAGCCTCGACTGTGCCTTCTAGTTGCCAGCCATC
TGTTGTTTGCCCCTCCCCCGTGCCTTCCTTGACCCTGGAAGGTGCCACTCCCACTGTCCTTTCCTAATAA
AATGAGGAAATTGCATCGCATTGTCTGAGTAGGTGTCATTCTATTCTGGGGGGTGGGGTGGGGCAGGACA
GCAAGGGGGAGGATTGGGAAGACAATAGCAGGCATGCTGGGGATGCGGTGGGCTCTATGGCTTCTGAGGC
GGAAAGAACCAGCTGGGGCTCTAGGGGGTATCCCC
[124 nt withheld, positions 4446-4569]
C
[91 nt withheld, positions 4571-4661]
A
[49 nt withheld, positions 4663-4711]
CCTTTGACGTTGGAGTCCACGTTCTTT
[37 nt withheld, positions 4739-4775]
ACCCTATCTCGGTCTATTCTTTTGATTTATAAGGGATTTTGCCGATTTCGGCCTATTGGTTAAAAAATGA
GCTGATTTAACAAAAATTTAACGCGAATTAATTCTGTGGAATGTGTGTCAGTTAGGGTGTGGAAAGTCCC
CAGGCTCCCCAGCAGGCAGAAGTATGCAAAGCATGCATCTCAATTAGTCAGCAACCAGGTGTGGAAAGTC
CCCAGGCTCCCCAGCAGGCAGAAGTATGCAAAGCATGCATCTCAATTAGTCAGCAACCATAGTCCCGCCC
CTAACTCCGCCCATCCCGCCCCTAACTCCGCCCAGTTCCGCCCATTCTCCGCCCCATGGCTGACTAATTT
TTTTTATTTATGCAGAGGCCGAGGCCGCCTCTGCCTCTGAGCTATTCCAGAAGTAGTGAGGAGGCTTTTT
TGGAGGCCTAGGCTTTTGCAAAAAGCTCCCGGGAGCTTGTATATCCATTTTCGGATCTGATCAAGAGACA
GGATGAGGATCGTTTCGCATGATTGAACAAGATGGATTGCACGCAGGTTCTCCGGCCGCTTGGGTGGAGA
GGCTATTCGGCTATGACTGGGCACAACAGACAATCGGCTGCTCTGATGCCGCCGTGTTCCGGCTGTCAGC
GCAGGGGCGCCCGGTTCTTTTTGTCAAGACCGACCTGTCCGGTGCCCTGAATGAACTGCAGGACGAGGCA
GCGCGGCTATCGTGGCTGGCCACGACGGGCGTTCCTTGCGCAGCTGTGCTCGACGTTGTCACTGAAGCGG
GAAGGGACTGGCTGCTATTGGGCGAAGTGCCGGGGCAGGATCTCCTGTCATCTCACCTTGCTCCTGCCGA
GAAAGTATCCATCATGGCTGATGCAATGCGGCGGCTGCATACGCTTGATCCGGCTACCTGCCCATTCGAC
CACCAAGCGAAACATCGCATCGAGCGAGCACGTACTCGGATGGAAGCCGGTCTTGTCGATCAGGATGATC
TGGACGAAGAGCATCAGGGGCTCGCGCCAGCCGAACTGTTCGCCAGGCTCAAGGCGCGCATGCCCGACGG
CGAGGATCTCGTCGTGACCCATGGCGATGCCTGCTTGCCGAATATCATGGTGGAAAATGGCCGCTTTTCT
GGATTCATCGACTGTGGCCGGCTGGGTGTGGCGGACCGCTATCAGGACATAGCGTTGGCTACCCGTGATA
TTGCTGAAGAGCTTGGCGGCGAATGGGCTGACCGCTTCCTCGTGCTTTACGGTATCGCCGCTCCCGATTC
GCAGCGCATCGCCTTCTATCGCCTTCTTGACGAGTTCTTCTGAGCGGGACTCTGGGGTTCGCGAAATGAC
CGACCAAGCGACGCCCAACCTGCCATCACGAGATTTCGATTCCACCGCCGCCTTCTATGAAAGGTTGGGC
TTCGGAATCGTTTTCCGGGACGCCGGCTGGATGATCCTCCAGCGCGGGGATCTCATGCTGGAGTTCTTCG
CCCACCCCAACTTGTTTATTGCAGCTTATAATGGTTACAAATAAAGCAATAGCATCACAAATTTCACAAA
TAAAGCATTTTTTTCACTGCATTCTAGTTGTGGTTTGTCCAAACTCATCAATGTATCTTATCATGTCTGT
ATACCGTCGACCTCTAGCTAGAGCTTGGCGTAATCATGGTCATAGCTGTTTCCTGTGTGAAATTGTTATC
CGCTCACAATTCCACACAACATACGAGCCGGAAGCATAAAGTGTAAAGCCTGGGGTGCCTAATGAGTGAG
CTAACTCACATTAATTGCGTTGCGCTCACTGCCCGCTTTCCAGTCGGGAAACCTGTCGTGCCAGCTGCAT
TAATGAATCGGCCAACGCGCGGGGAGAGGCGGTTTGCGTATTGGGCGCTCTTCCGCTTCCTCGCTCACTG
ACTCGCTGCGCTCGGTCGTTCGGCTGCGGCGAGCGGTATCAGCTCACTCAAAGGCGGTAATACGGTTATC
CACAGAATCAGGGGATAACGCAGGAAAGAACATGTGAGCAAAAGGCCAGCAAAAGGCCAGGAACCGTAAA
AAGGCCGCGTTGCTGGCGTTTTTCCATAGGCTCCGCCCCCCTGACGAGCATCACAAAAATCGACGCTCAA
GTCAGAGGTGGCGAAACCCGACAGGACTATAAAGATACCAGGCGTTTCCCCCTGGAAGCTCCCTCGTGCG
CTCTCCTGTTCCGACCCTGCCGCTTACCGGATACCTGTCCGCCTTTCTCCCTTCGGGAAGCGTGGCGCTT
TCTCATAGCTCACGCTGTAGGTATCTCAGTTCGGTGTAGGTCGTTCGCTCCAAGCTGGGCTGTGTGCACG
AACCCCCCGTTCAGCCCGACCGCTGCGCCTTATCCGGTAACTATCGTCTTGAGTCCAACCCGGTAAGACA
CGACTTATCGCCACTGGCAGCAGCCACTGGTAACAGGATTAGCAGAGCGAGGTATGTAGGCGGTGCTACA
GAGTTCTTGAAGTGGTGGCCTAACTACGGCTACACTAGAAGAACAGTATTTGGTATCTGCGCTCTGCTGA
AGCCAGTTACCTTCGGAAAAAGAGTTGGTAGCTCTTGATCCGGCAAACAAACCACCGCTGGTAGCGGTGG
TTTTTTTGTTTGCAAGCAGCAGATTACGCGCAGAAAAAAAGGATCTCAAGAAGATCCTTTGATCTTTTCT
ACGGGGTCTGACGCTCAGTGGAACGAAAACTCACGTTAAGGGATTTTGGTCATGAGATTATCAAAAAGGA
TCTTCACCTAGATCCTTTTAAATTAAAAATGAAGTTTTAAATCAATCTAAAGTATATATGAGTAAACTTG
GTCTGACAGTTACCAATGCTTAATCAGTGAGGCACCTATCTCAGCGATCTGTCTATTTCGTTCATCCATA
GTTGCCTGACTCCCCGTCGTGTAGATAACTACGATACGGGAGGGCTTACCATCTGGCCCCAGTGCTGCAA
TGATACCGCGAGACCCACGCTCACCGGCTCCAGATTTATCAGCAATAAACCAGCCAGCCGGAAGGGCCGA
GCGCAGAAGTGGTCCTGCAACTTTATCCGCCTCCATCCAGTCTATTAATTGTTGCCGGGAAGCTAGAGTA
AGTAGTTCGCCAGTTAATAGTTTGCGCAACGTTGTTGCCATTGCTACAGGCATCGTGGTGTCACGCTCGT
CGTTTGGTATGGCTTCATTCAGCTCCGGTTCCCAACGATCAAGGCGAGTTACATGATCCCCCATGTTGTG
CAAAAAAGCGGTTAGCTCCTTCGGTCCTCCGATCGTTGTCAGAAGTAAGTTGGCCGCAGTGTTATCACTC
ATGGTTATGGCAGCACTGCATAATTCTCTTACTGTCATGCCATCCGTAAGATGCTTTTCTGTGACTGGTG
AGTACTCAACCAAGTCATTCTGAGAATAGTGTATGCGGCGACCGAGTTGCTCTTGCCCGGCGTCAATACG
GGATAATACCGCGCCACATAGCAGAACTTTAAAAGTGCTCATCATTGGAAAACGTTCTTCGGGGCGAAAA
CTCTCAAGGATCTTACCGCTGTTGAGATCCAGTTCGATGTAACCCACTCGTGCACCCAACTGATCTTCAG
CATCTTTTACTTTCACCAGCGTTTCTGGGTGAGCAAAAACAGGAAGGCAAAATGCCGCAAAAAAGGGAAT
AAGGGCGACACGGAAATGTTGAATACTCATACTCTTCCTTTTTCAATATTATTGAAGCATTTATCAGGGT
TATTGTCTCATGAGCGGATACATATTTGAATGTATTTAGAAAAATAAACAAATAGGGGTTCCGCGCACAT
TTCCCCGAAAAGTGCCACCTGACGTCGACGGATCGGGAGATCTCCCGATCCCCTATGGTGCACTCTCAGT
ACAATCTGCTCTGATGCCGCATAGTTAAGCCAGTATCTGCTCCCTGCTTGTGTGTTGGAGGTCGCTGAGT
AGTGCGCGAGCAAAATTTAAGCTACAACAAGGCAAGGCTTGACCGACAATTGCATGAAGAATCTGCTTAG
GGTTAGGCGTTTTGCGCTGCTTCGCGATGTACGGGCCAGATATACGCGTT
Features (pLannotate 1.2.2; 23 found; start..end, strand, type, name):
      1..380     +  enhancer       CMV enhancer: human cytomegalovirus immediate early enhancer
    381..584     +  promoter       CMV promoter: human cytomegalovirus (CMV) immediate early promoter
    580..613     +  LTR            5' LTR (truncated) (fragment): truncated 5' long terminal repeat (LTR) from HIV-1
    629..647     +  promoter       T7 promoter: promoter for bacteriophage T7 RNA polymerase
    678..695     +  protein_bind   attB1 (fragment): mutant version of attB; core recombination site for the Gateway® BP reaction BP Clonase™
    704..3892    +  CDS            RET: RET_HUMAN - Also known as CDHF12, CDHR16, PTC, RET51. Experimental evidence at protein level: Swiss-Prot protein existence level 1. Receptor tyrosine-protein kinase involved in numerous cellular mechanisms including cell proliferation, neuronal navigation, cell migration, and cell differentiation upon binding with glial cell derived neurotrophic factor family ligands. Phosphorylates PTK2/FAK1. Regulates both cell death/survival balance and positional information. Required for the molecular mechanisms orchestration during intestine organogenesis; involved in the development of enteric nervous s
   3919..3942    -  protein_bind   attB2: mutant version of attB; recombination site for the Gateway® BP reaction BP Clonase™
   4079..4120    +  CDS            V5 tag: epitope tag from simian virus 5
   4176..4400    +  polyA_signal   bGH poly(A) signal: bovine growth hormone polyadenylation signal
   4404..4425    +  promoter       SV40 promoter (fragment): SV40 enhancer and early promoter
   4446..4874    +  rep_origin     f1 ori (sequence partly withheld): f1 bacteriophage origin of replication; arrow indicates direction of (+) strand synthesis
   4888..5217    +  promoter       SV40 promoter: SV40 enhancer and early promoter
   5284..6075    +  CDS            neo: KKA2_KLEPN - Also known as kan, nptII. Experimental evidence at protein level: Swiss-Prot protein existence level 1. Resistance to kanamycin, neomycin, paromomycin, ribostamycin, butirosin and gentamicin B. From Klebsiella pneumoniae.
   6101..6259    +  CDS            ble (fragment): BLE_KLEPN - Experimental evidence at protein level: Swiss-Prot protein existence level 1. Binding protein with a strong affinity to the bleomycin family of antibiotics. Binds to CL990; an antimitotic-antibiotic compound. From Klebsiella pneumoniae.
   6254..6375    +  polyA_signal   SV40 poly(A) signal: SV40 polyadenylation signal
   6448..6464    -  protein_bind   lac operator: The lac repressor binds to the lac operator to inhibit transcription in E. coli. This inhibition can be relieved by adding lactose or isopropyl-β-D-thiogalactopyranoside (IPTG). lac repressor encoded by lacI
   6472..6502    -  promoter       lac promoter: promoter for the E. coli lac operon
   6517..6538    -  protein_bind   CAP binding site: CAP binding activates transcription in the presence of cAMP. E. coli catabolite activator protein
   6551..6643    -  CDS            lacI (fragment): lac repressor; lacI; The lac repressor binds to the lac operator to inhibit transcription in E. coli. This inhibition can be relieved by adding lactose or isopropyl-β-D-thiogalactopyranoside (IPTG).
   6826..7414    -  rep_origin     ori: high-copy-number ColE1/pMB1/pBR322/pUC origin of replication
   7585..8445    -  CDS            AmpR: β-lactamase; bla; confers resistance to ampicillin, carbenicillin, and related antibiotics
   8446..8550    -  promoter       AmpR promoter: bla
   8609..8661    -  misc_feature   bom (fragment): basis of mobility region from pBR322
