[The description below was written by a language model from this plasmid's Addgene catalogue record and pLannotate feature annotations shown in this document.]
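Description:
MEN2B-V5 is a mammalian expression plasmid built on the Gateway destination vector pcDNA/DEST40. It carries the human receptor tyrosine kinase RET with the M918T substitution, the mutation associated with multiple endocrine neoplasia type 2B. The RET open reading frame was introduced by Gateway recombination and sits between attB1 and attB2 sites, downstream of the human cytomegalovirus immediate early enhancer and promoter. Transcription is terminated by the bovine growth hormone polyadenylation signal. A T7 promoter lies just upstream of the insert and could serve for in vitro transcription. The catalogue lists a C-terminal 3xV5-6xHis tag supplied by the backbone. The feature tables annotate only a single V5 epitope after attB2 and no His tag, although there is unannotated space between attB2 and the V5 feature, so the annotation does not confirm the exact tag configuration.

For stable selection in mammalian cells, an SV40 enhancer/early promoter drives the neomycin phosphotransferase gene, which confers G418 resistance, and this unit ends in an SV40 poly(A) signal. In E. coli the plasmid is maintained through a high-copy ColE1/pUC-type origin and the ampicillin resistance gene. An f1 origin is also present and permits single-stranded DNA production. The short annotated fragments, such as the HIV-1 LTR, ble, lacI and lac promoter/operator hits, appear to be backbone remnants rather than functional parts.

The depositor and sequenced records are the same length and carry identical feature sets, differing only in their start coordinate. The plasmid is intended for expressing epitope-tagged, oncogenic RET M918T in cultured mammalian cells. The associated publication points to studies of GDNF-dependent RET signalling and its regulation by the phosphatase PTPRA, where the tag would allow detection or affinity purification.
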