Addgene plasmid #139630: MEN2B-V5
Purpose: V5-His-tagged gene expression
Depositing lab: Markku Varjosalo. Depositing organization: University of Helsinki. Publication: PTPRA Phosphatase Regulates GDNF-Dependent RET Signaling and Inhibits the RET Mutant MEN2A Oncogenic Potential. Yadav L, Pietila E, Ohman T, Liu X, Mahato AK, Sidorova Y, Lehti K, Saarma M, Varjosalo M. iScience. 2020 Feb 21;23(2):100871. doi: 10.1016/j.isci.2020.100871. Epub 2020 Jan 31. PubMed 32062451.
Backbone
  Vector backbone: pcDNA/DEST40
  Vector type: Mammalian Expression
  Selectable markers: Neomycin (select with G418)
Growth in bacteria
  Bacterial resistance: Ampicillin, 100 μg/mL
  Growth temperature: 37°C
  Growth strain: DH5alpha
  Copy number: High Copy
Gene/Insert
  Gene/Insert name: MEN2B
  Species: H. sapiens (human)
  Mutation: M918T
  Entrez Gene: RET (a.k.a. CDHF12, CDHR16, HSCR1, MEN2A, MEN2B, MTC1, PTC, RET-ELE1)
  Promoter: CMV
  Tag / fusion protein: 3xV5-6xHis (C terminal on backbone)
  Cloning method: Gateway Cloning
  Sequencing primers: 5′ CMV forward; 3′ BGH reverse
Terms and licenses: Academic/Nonprofit Terms; Industry Terms: Not Available to Industry
How to cite: MEN2B-V5 was a gift from Markku Varjosalo (Addgene plasmid # 139630 ; http://n2t.net/addgene:139630 ; RRID:Addgene_139630)
